Addgene plasmid #37928: pLKO.1 EB1 shRNA #1
Depositing lab: Torsten Wittmann. Depositing organization: University of California, San Francisco (UCSF). Publication: EB1-Recruited Microtubule +TIP Complexes Coordinate Protrusion Dynamics during 3D Epithelial Remodeling. Gierke S, Wittmann T. Curr Biol. 2012 May 8;22(9):753-62. Epub 2012 Apr 5. 10.1016/j.cub.2012.02.069 PubMed 22483942.
Backbone
  Vector backbone: pLKO.1
  Backbone manufacturer: Addgene plasmid 8453
  Backbone size w/o insert (bp): 7032
  Vector type: Mammalian Expression, Lentiviral, RNAi
  Selectable markers: Puromycin
Growth in bacteria
  Bacterial resistance: Ampicillin, 100 μg/mL
  Growth temperature: 37°C
  Growth strain: NEB Stable
  Copy number: High Copy
Gene/Insert
  Gene/Insert name: EB1 shRNA #1
  gRNA/shRNA sequence: GTGAAATTCCAGGCTAAAC
  Species: H. sapiens (human)
  Entrez Gene: MAPRE1 (a.k.a. EB1)
  Promoter: human U6
  Cloning method: Restriction Enzyme; 5′ cloning site AgeI (not destroyed); 3′ cloning site EcoRI (not destroyed)
  Sequencing primers: 5′ LKO.1-5
Terms and licenses: Academic/Nonprofit Terms; Industry Terms: Not Available to Industry
How to cite: pLKO.1 EB1 shRNA #1 was a gift from Torsten Wittmann (Addgene plasmid # 37928 ; http://n2t.net/addgene:37928 ; RRID:Addgene_37928)
