[The description below was written by a language model from this plasmid's Addgene catalogue record and pLannotate feature annotations shown in this document.]
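Description:
pLKO.1 EB1 shRNA #1 is a lentiviral RNAi vector built on the pLKO.1 backbone for knockdown of human MAPRE1, which encodes the microtubule plus-end tracking protein EB1. The short hairpin insert was cloned between the AgeI and EcoRI sites, both of which are retained. It sits immediately downstream of the human U6 promoter, an RNA polymerase III promoter suited to producing small, defined hairpin transcripts that the cell processes into siRNA. In bacteria the roughly 7.1 kb plasmid is maintained through a high-copy ColE1/pUC-type origin and selected with ampicillin via the β-lactamase gene. An f1 origin, an SV40 origin and lac-derived backbone remnants are also annotated.

The viral portion follows a third-generation, self-inactivating design. An RSV promoter fused to a truncated HIV-1 5′ LTR drives genomic RNA production in packaging cells without Tat. This is followed by the Ψ packaging signal with a partial gag fragment, and then the Rev response element for Rev-dependent nuclear export. The cPPT/CTS, which aids nuclear import of the viral genome, lies just after the U6-shRNA cassette. The ΔU3 3′ LTR disables LTR promoter activity after integration. No viral structural or enzymatic genes are intact, so packaging functions must be supplied in trans. Downstream of the hairpin cassette, a human PGK promoter drives puromycin N-acetyltransferase, which allows selection of stably transduced mammalian cells.

The associated publication concerns EB1-recruited +TIP complexes and protrusion dynamics during three-dimensional epithelial remodeling. This is consistent with using the construct to deplete EB1 and study microtubule plus-end function. The "#1" in the name suggests it belongs to a series of EB1-targeting hairpins, but the record does not describe the others.
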