Features (pLannotate 1.2.2; 25 found; start..end, strand, type, name):
    529..1128    +  CDS            PuroR: puromycin N-acetyltransferase; pac from Streptomyces alboniger; confers resistance to puromycin
   1171..1254    +  CDS            nef (fragment): NEF_HV1Z2 - Experimental evidence at protein level: Swiss-Prot protein existence level 1. Extracellular Nef protein targets CD4(+) T-lymphocytes for apoptosis by interacting with CXCR4 surface receptors. From Human immunodeficiency virus type 1 group M subtype D (isolate Z2/CDC-Z34) (HIV-1).
   1256..1489    +  LTR            3' LTR (ΔU3): self-inactivating 3' long terminal repeat (LTR) from HIV-1
   1561..1682    +  polyA_signal   SV40 poly(A) signal: SV40 polyadenylation signal
   1722..1857    +  rep_origin     SV40 ori: SV40 origin of replication
   1878..1896    -  promoter       T7 promoter: promoter for bacteriophage T7 RNA polymerase
   1904..2059    +  CDS            lacZα (fragment): LacZα fragment of β-galactosidase; lacZ fragment
   2064..2492    +  rep_origin     f1 ori (sequence partly withheld): f1 bacteriophage origin of replication; arrow indicates direction of (+) strand synthesis
   2545..2649    +  promoter       AmpR promoter: bla
   2650..3510    +  CDS            AmpR: β-lactamase; bla; confers resistance to ampicillin, carbenicillin, and related antibiotics
   3681..4269    +  rep_origin     ori: high-copy-number ColE1/pMB1/pBR322/pUC origin of replication
   4452..4544    +  CDS            lacI (fragment): lac repressor; lacI; The lac repressor binds to the lac operator to inhibit transcription in E. coli. This inhibition can be relieved by adding lactose or isopropyl-β-D-thiogalactopyranoside (IPTG).
   4557..4578    +  protein_bind   CAP binding site: CAP binding activates transcription in the presence of cAMP. E. coli catabolite activator protein
   4593..4623    +  promoter       lac promoter: promoter for the E. coli lac operon
   4631..4647    +  protein_bind   lac operator: The lac repressor binds to the lac operator to inhibit transcription in E. coli. This inhibition can be relieved by adding lactose or isopropyl-β-D-thiogalactopyranoside (IPTG). lac repressor encoded by lacI
   4692..4710    +  promoter       T3 promoter: promoter for bacteriophage T3 RNA polymerase
   4738..4964    +  promoter       RSV promoter: Rous sarcoma virus enhancer/promoter
   4965..5145    +  LTR            5' LTR (truncated): truncated 5' long terminal repeat (LTR) from HIV-1
   5192..5317    +  misc_feature   HIV-1 Ψ: packaging signal of human immunodeficiency virus type 1
   5301..5664    +  CDS            HIV-1 gag (fragment): gag protein from human immunodeficiency virus 1; gag
   5810..6043    +  misc_feature   RRE: The Rev response element (RRE) of HIV-1 allows for Rev-dependent mRNA export from the nucleus to the cytoplasm.
   6420..6520    +  CDS            Rev (fragment): human immunodeficiency virus 1 (HIV-1) Rev protein; rev; enhances nuclear export of unspliced and incompletely spliced viral mRNAs
   6570..6810    +  promoter       U6 promoter: RNA polymerase III promoter for human U6 snRNA
   6912..7029    +  misc_feature   cPPT/CTS: central polypurine tract and central termination sequence of HIV-1
   7078..507     +  promoter       hPGK promoter (across the origin): human phosphoglycerate kinase 1 promoter
>Addgene plasmid #37928 | pLKO.1 EB1 shRNA #1 | addgene full sequence | sequence record 134559 | Addgene assembled sequence
TTGGGGTTGCGCCTTTTCCAAGGCAGCCCTGGGTTTGCGCAGGGACGCGGCTGCTCTGGGCGTGGTTCCG
GGAAACGCAGCGGCGCCGACCCTGGGTCTCGCACATTCTTCACGTCCGTTCGCAGCGTCACCCGGATCTT
CGCCGCTACCCTTGTGGGCCCCCCGGCGACGCTTCCTGCTCCGCCCCTAAGTCGGGAAGGTTCCTTGCGG
TTCGCGGCGTGCCGGACGTGACAAACGGAAGCCGCACGTCTCACTAGTACCCTCGCAGACGGACAGCGCC
AGGGAGCAATGGCAGCGCGCCGACCGCGATGGGCTGTGGCCAATAGCGGCTGCTCAGCAGGGCGCGCCGA
GAGCAGCGGCCGGGAAGGGGCGGTGCGGGAGGCGGGGTGTGGGGCGGTAGTGTGGGCCCTGTTCCTGCCC
GCGCGGTGTTCCGCATTCTGCAAGCCTCCGGAGCGCACGTCGGCAGTCGGCTCCCTCGTTGACCGAATCA
CCGACCTCTCTCCCCAGGGGGATCCACCGGAGCTTACCATGACCGAGTACAAGCCCACGGTGCGCCTCGC
CACCCGCGACGACGTCCCCAGGGCCGTACGCACCCTCGCCGCCGCGTTCGCCGACTACCCCGCCACGCGC
CACACCGTCGATCCGGACCGCCACATCGAGCGGGTCACCGAGCTGCAAGAACTCTTCCTCACGCGCGTCG
GGCTCGACATCGGCAAGGTGTGGGTCGCGGACGACGGCGCCGCGGTGGCGGTCTGGACCACGCCGGAGAG
CGTCGAAGCGGGGGCGGTGTTCGCCGAGATCGGCCCGCGCATGGCCGAGTTGAGCGGTTCCCGGCTGGCC
GCGCAGCAACAGATGGAAGGCCTCCTGGCGCCGCACCGGCCCAAGGAGCCCGCGTGGTTCCTGGCCACCG
TCGGCGTCTCGCCCGACCACCAGGGCAAGGGTCTGGGCAGCGCCGTCGTGCTCCCCGGAGTGGAGGCGGC
CGAGCGCGCCGGGGTGCCCGCCTTCCTGGAGACCTCCGCGCCCCGCAACCTCCCCTTCTACGAGCGGCTC
GGCTTCACCGTCACCGCCGACGTCGAGGTGCCCGAAGGACCGCGCACCTGGTGCATGACCCGCAAGCCCG
GTGCCTGACGCCCGCCCCACGACCCGCAGCGCCCGACCGAAAGGAGCGCACGACCCCATGCATCGGTACC
TTTAAGACCAATGACTTACAAGGCAGCTGTAGATCTTAGCCACTTTTTAAAAGAAAAGGGGGGACTGGAA
GGGCTAATTCACTCCCAACGAAGACAAGATCTGCTTTTTGCTTGTACTGGGTCTCTCTGGTTAGACCAGA
TCTGAGCCTGGGAGCTCTCTGGCTAACTAGGGAACCCACTGCTTAAGCCTCAATAAAGCTTGCCTTGAGT
GCTTCAAGTAGTGTGTGCCCGTCTGTTGTGTGACTCTGGTAACTAGAGATCCCTCAGACCCTTTTAGTCA
GTGTGGAAAATCTCTAGCAGTAGTAGTTCATGTCATCTTATTATTCAGTATTTATAACTTGCAAAGAAAT
GAATATCAGAGAGTGAGAGGAACTTGTTTATTGCAGCTTATAATGGTTACAAATAAAGCAATAGCATCAC
AAATTTCACAAATAAAGCATTTTTTTCACTGCATTCTAGTTGTGGTTTGTCCAAACTCATCAATGTATCT
TATCATGTCTGGCTCTAGCTATCCCGCCCCTAACTCCGCCCATCCCGCCCCTAACTCCGCCCAGTTCCGC
CCATTCTCCGCCCCATGGCTGACTAATTTTTTTTATTTATGCAGAGGCCGAGGCCGCCTCGGCCTCTGAG
CTATTCCAGAAGTAGTGAGGAGGCTTTTTTGGAGGCCTAGGGACGTACCCAATTCGCCCTATAGTGAGTC
GTATTACGCGCGCTCACTGGCCGTCGTTTTACAACGTCGTGACTGGGAAAACCCTGGCGTTACCCAACTT
AATCGCCTTGCAGCACATCCCCCTTTCGCCAGCTGGCGTAATAGCGAAGAGGCCCGCACCGATCGCCCTT
CCCAACAGTTGCGCAGCCTGAATGGCGAATGGG
[124 nt withheld, positions 2064-2187]
C
[91 nt withheld, positions 2189-2279]
A
[49 nt withheld, positions 2281-2329]
CCTTTGACGTTGGAGTCCACGTTCTTT
[37 nt withheld, positions 2357-2393]
ACCCTATCTCGGTCTATTCTTTTGATTTATAAGGGATTTTGCCGATTTCGGCCTATTGGTTAAAAAATGA
GCTGATTTAACAAAAATTTAACGCGAATTTTAACAAAATATTAACGCTTACAATTTAGGTGGCACTTTTC
GGGGAAATGTGCGCGGAACCCCTATTTGTTTATTTTTCTAAATACATTCAAATATGTATCCGCTCATGAG
ACAATAACCCTGATAAATGCTTCAATAATATTGAAAAAGGAAGAGTATGAGTATTCAACATTTCCGTGTC
GCCCTTATTCCCTTTTTTGCGGCATTTTGCCTTCCTGTTTTTGCTCACCCAGAAACGCTGGTGAAAGTAA
AAGATGCTGAAGATCAGTTGGGTGCACGAGTGGGTTACATCGAACTGGATCTCAACAGCGGTAAGATCCT
TGAGAGTTTTCGCCCCGAAGAACGTTTTCCAATGATGAGCACTTTTAAAGTTCTGCTATGTGGCGCGGTA
TTATCCCGTATTGACGCCGGGCAAGAGCAACTCGGTCGCCGCATACACTATTCTCAGAATGACTTGGTTG
AGTACTCACCAGTCACAGAAAAGCATCTTACGGATGGCATGACAGTAAGAGAATTATGCAGTGCTGCCAT
AACCATGAGTGATAACACTGCGGCCAACTTACTTCTGACAACGATCGGAGGACCGAAGGAGCTAACCGCT
TTTTTGCACAACATGGGGGATCATGTAACTCGCCTTGATCGTTGGGAACCGGAGCTGAATGAAGCCATAC
CAAACGACGAGCGTGACACCACGATGCCTGTAGCAATGGCAACAACGTTGCGCAAACTATTAACTGGCGA
ACTACTTACTCTAGCTTCCCGGCAACAATTAATAGACTGGATGGAGGCGGATAAAGTTGCAGGACCACTT
CTGCGCTCGGCCCTTCCGGCTGGCTGGTTTATTGCTGATAAATCTGGAGCCGGTGAGCGTGGGTCTCGCG
GTATCATTGCAGCACTGGGGCCAGATGGTAAGCCCTCCCGTATCGTAGTTATCTACACGACGGGGAGTCA
GGCAACTATGGATGAACGAAATAGACAGATCGCTGAGATAGGTGCCTCACTGATTAAGCATTGGTAACTG
TCAGACCAAGTTTACTCATATATACTTTAGATTGATTTAAAACTTCATTTTTAATTTAAAAGGATCTAGG
TGAAGATCCTTTTTGATAATCTCATGACCAAAATCCCTTAACGTGAGTTTTCGTTCCACTGAGCGTCAGA
CCCCGTAGAAAAGATCAAAGGATCTTCTTGAGATCCTTTTTTTCTGCGCGTAATCTGCTGCTTGCAAACA
AAAAAACCACCGCTACCAGCGGTGGTTTGTTTGCCGGATCAAGAGCTACCAACTCTTTTTCCGAAGGTAA
CTGGCTTCAGCAGAGCGCAGATACCAAATACTGTTCTTCTAGTGTAGCCGTAGTTAGGCCACCACTTCAA
GAACTCTGTAGCACCGCCTACATACCTCGCTCTGCTAATCCTGTTACCAGTGGCTGCTGCCAGTGGCGAT
AAGTCGTGTCTTACCGGGTTGGACTCAAGACGATAGTTACCGGATAAGGCGCAGCGGTCGGGCTGAACGG
GGGGTTCGTGCACACAGCCCAGCTTGGAGCGAACGACCTACACCGAACTGAGATACCTACAGCGTGAGCT
ATGAGAAAGCGCCACGCTTCCCGAAGGGAGAAAGGCGGACAGGTATCCGGTAAGCGGCAGGGTCGGAACA
GGAGAGCGCACGAGGGAGCTTCCAGGGGGAAACGCCTGGTATCTTTATAGTCCTGTCGGGTTTCGCCACC
TCTGACTTGAGCGTCGATTTTTGTGATGCTCGTCAGGGGGGCGGAGCCTATGGAAAAACGCCAGCAACGC
GGCCTTTTTACGGTTCCTGGCCTTTTGCTGGCCTTTTGCTCACATGTTCTTTCCTGCGTTATCCCCTGAT
TCTGTGGATAACCGTATTACCGCCTTTGAGTGAGCTGATACCGCTCGCCGCAGCCGAACGACCGAGCGCA
GCGAGTCAGTGAGCGAGGAAGCGGAAGAGCGCCCAATACGCAAACCGCCTCTCCCCGCGCGTTGGCCGAT
TCATTAATGCAGCTGGCACGACAGGTTTCCCGACTGGAAAGCGGGCAGTGAGCGCAACGCAATTAATGTG
AGTTAGCTCACTCATTAGGCACCCCAGGCTTTACACTTTATGCTTCCGGCTCGTATGTTGTGTGGAATTG
TGAGCGGATAACAATTTCACACAGGAAACAGCTATGACCATGATTACGCCAAGCGCGCAATTAACCCTCA
CTAAAGGGAACAAAAGCTGGAGCTGCAAGCTTAATGTAGTCTTATGCAATACTCTTGTAGTCTTGCAACA
TGGTAACGATGAGTTAGCAACATGCCTTACAAGGAGAGAAAAAGCACCGTGCATGCCGATTGGTGGAAGT
AAGGTGGTACGATCGTGCCTTATTAGGAAGGCAACAGACGGGTCTGACATGGATTGGACGAACCACTGAA
TTGCCGCATTGCAGAGATATTGTATTTAAGTGCCTAGCTCGATACATAAACGGGTCTCTCTGGTTAGACC
AGATCTGAGCCTGGGAGCTCTCTGGCTAACTAGGGAACCCACTGCTTAAGCCTCAATAAAGCTTGCCTTG
AGTGCTTCAAGTAGTGTGTGCCCGTCTGTTGTGTGACTCTGGTAACTAGAGATCCCTCAGACCCTTTTAG
TCAGTGTGGAAAATCTCTAGCAGTGGCGCCCGAACAGGGACTTGAAAGCGAAAGGGAAACCAGAGGAGCT
CTCTCGACGCAGGACTCGGCTTGCTGAAGCGCGCACGGCAAGAGGCGAGGGGCGGCGACTGGTGAGTACG
CCAAAAATTTTGACTAGCGGAGGCTAGAAGGAGAGAGATGGGTGCGAGAGCGTCAGTATTAAGCGGGGGA
GAATTAGATCGCGATGGGAAAAAATTCGGTTAAGGCCAGGGGGAAAGAAAAAATATAAATTAAAACATAT
AGTATGGGCAAGCAGGGAGCTAGAACGATTCGCAGTTAATCCTGGCCTGTTAGAAACATCAGAAGGCTGT
AGACAAATACTGGGACAGCTACAACCATCCCTTCAGACAGGATCAGAAGAACTTAGATCATTATATAATA
CAGTAGCAACCCTCTATTGTGTGCATCAAAGGATAGAGATAAAAGACACCAAGGAAGCTTTAGACAAGAT
AGAGGAAGAGCAAAACAAAAGTAAGACCACCGCACAGCAAGCGGCCGCTGATCTTCAGACCTGGAGGAGG
AGATATGAGGGACAATTGGAGAAGTGAATTATATAAATATAAAGTAGTAAAAATTGAACCATTAGGAGTA
GCACCCACCAAGGCAAAGAGAAGAGTGGTGCAGAGAGAAAAAAGAGCAGTGGGAATAGGAGCTTTGTTCC
TTGGGTTCTTGGGAGCAGCAGGAAGCACTATGGGCGCAGCGTCAATGACGCTGACGGTACAGGCCAGACA
ATTATTGTCTGGTATAGTGCAGCAGCAGAACAATTTGCTGAGGGCTATTGAGGCGCAACAGCATCTGTTG
CAACTCACAGTCTGGGGCATCAAGCAGCTCCAGGCAAGAATCCTGGCTGTGGAAAGATACCTAAAGGATC
AACAGCTCCTGGGGATTTGGGGTTGCTCTGGAAAACTCATTTGCACCACTGCTGTGCCTTGGAATGCTAG
TTGGAGTAATAAATCTCTGGAACAGATTTGGAATCACACGACCTGGATGGAGTGGGACAGAGAAATTAAC
AATTACACAAGCTTAATACACTCCTTAATTGAAGAATCGCAAAACCAGCAAGAAAAGAATGAACAAGAAT
TATTGGAATTAGATAAATGGGCAAGTTTGTGGAATTGGTTTAACATAACAAATTGGCTGTGGTATATAAA
ATTATTCATAATGATAGTAGGAGGCTTGGTAGGTTTAAGAATAGTTTTTGCTGTACTTTCTATAGTGAAT
AGAGTTAGGCAGGGATATTCACCATTATCGTTTCAGACCCACCTCCCAACCCCGAGGGGACCCGACAGGC
CCGAAGGAATAGAAGAAGAAGGTGGAGAGAGAGACAGAGACAGATCCATTCGATTAGTGAACGGATCTCG
ACGGTATCGATCACGAGACTAGCCTCGAGCGGCCGCCCCCTTCACCGAGGGCCTATTTCCCATGATTCCT
TCATATTTGCATATACGATACAAGGCTGTTAGAGAGATAATTGGAATTAATTTGACTGTAAACACAAAGA
TATTAGTACAAAATACGTGACGTAGAAAGTAATAATTTCTTGGGTAGTTTGCAGTTTTAAAATTATGTTT
TAAAATGGACTATCATATGCTTACCGTAACTTGAAAGTATTTCGATTTCTTGGCTTTATATATCTTGTGG
AAAGGACGAAACACCGGGTGAAATTCCAGGCTAAACCTCGAGGTTTAGCCTGGAATTTCACTTTTTTGAA
TTCTCGACCTCGAGACAAATGGCAGTATTCATCCACAATTTTAAAAGAAAAGGGGGGATTGGGGGGTACA
GTGCAGGGGAAAGAATAGTAGACATAATAGCAACAGACATACAAACTAAAGAATTACAAAAACAAATTAC
AAAAATTCAAAATTTTCGGGTTTATTACAGGGACAGCAGAGATCCACTTTGGCCGCGGCTCGAGGGGG
