>Addgene plasmid #37928 | pLKO.1 EB1 shRNA #1 | addgene partial sequence | sequence record 49336 | LKO1-5
GCTTTATATATCTTGTGGAAGGACGAAACACCGGGTGAAATTCCAGGCTAAACCTCGAGGTTTAGCCTGG
AATTTCACTTTTTTGAATTCTCGACCTCGAGACAAATGGCAGTATTCATCCACAATTTTAAAAGAAAAGG
GGGGATTGGGGGGTACAGTGCAGGGGAAAGAATAGTAGACATAATAGCAACAGACATACAAACTAAAGAA
TTACAAAAACAAATTACAAAAATTCAAAATTTTCGGGTTTATTACAGGGACAGCAGAGATCCACTTTGGC
CGCGGCTCGAGGGGGTTGGGGTTGCGCCTTTTCCAAGGCAGCCCTGGGTTTGCGCAGGGACGCGGCTGCT
CTGGGCGTGGTTCCGGGAAACGCAGCGGCGCCGACCCTGGGTCTCGCACATTCTTCACGTCCGTTCGCAG
CGTCACCCGGATCTTCGCCGCTACCCTTGTGGGCCCCCCGGCGACGCTTCCTGCTCCGCCCCTAAGTCGG
GAAGGTTCCTTGCGGTTCGCGGCGTGCCGGACGTGACAAACGGAAGCCGCACGTCTCACTAGTACCCTCG
CAGACGGACAGCGCCAGGGAGCAATGGCAGCGCGCCGACCGCGATGGGCTGTGGCCAATAGCGGCTGCTC
AGCAGGGCGCGCCGAGAGCAGCGGCCGGGAAGGGGCGGTGCGGGAGGCGGGGTGTGGGGCGGTAGTGTGG
GCCCTGTTCCTGCCCGCGCGGTGTTCCGCATTCTGCAAGCCTCCGGAGCGCACGTCGGCAGTCGGCTCCC
TCGTTGACCGAATCACCGACCTCTCTCCCCAGGGGGATCCACCGGAGCTTACCATG
