>Addgene plasmid #37928 | pLKO.1 EB1 shRNA #1 | addgene partial sequence | sequence record 134558 | hU6-F 5'-GAGGGCCTATTTCCCATGATT-3'
AGGCTGTTAGAGAGATAATTGGAATTAATTTGACTGTAAACACAAAGATATTAGTACAAAATACGTGACG
TAGAAAGTAATAATTTCTTGGGTAGTTTGCAGTTTTAAAATTATGTTTTAAAATGGACTATCATATGCTT
ACCGTAACTTGAAAGTATTTCGATTTCTTGGCTTTATATATCTTGTGGAAAGGACGAAACACCGGGTGAA
ATTCCAGGCTAAACCTCGAGGTTTAGCCTGGAATT
